>Addgene plasmid #13224 | pc3XB-ZF90 | depositor full sequence | sequence record 7573 | Author sequence
GACGGATCGGGAGATCTCCCGATCCCCTATGGTGCACTCTCAGTACAATCTGCTCTGATGCCGCATAGTT
AAGCCAGTATCTGCTCCCTGCTTGTGTGTTGGAGGTCGCTGAGTAGTGCGCGAGCAAAATTTAAGCTACA
ACAAGGCAAGGCTTGACCGACAATTGCATGAAGAATCTGCTTAGGGTTAGGCGTTTTGCGCTGCTTCGCG
ATGTACGGGCCAGATATACGCGTTGACATTGATTATTGACTAGTTATTAATAGTAATCAATTACGGGGTC
ATTAGTTCATAGCCCATATATGGAGTTCCGCGTTACATAACTTACGGTAAATGGCCCGCCTGGCTGACCG
CCCAACGACCCCCGCCCATTGACGTCAATAATGACGTATGTTCCCATAGTAACGCCAATAGGGACTTTCC
ATTGACGTCAATGGGTGGAGTATTTACGGTAAACTGCCCACTTGGCAGTACATCAAGTGTATCATATGCC
AAGTACGCCCCCTATTGACGTCAATGACGGTAAATGGCCCGCCTGGCATTATGCCCAGTACATGACCTTA
TGGGACTTTCCTACTTGGCAGTACATCTACGTATTAGTCATCGCTATTACCATGGTGATGCGGTTTTGGC
AGTACATCAATGGGCGTGGATAGCGGTTTGACTCACGGGGATTTCCAAGTCTCCACCCCATTGACGTCAA
TGGGAGTTTGTTTTGGCACCAAAATCAACGGGACTTTCCAAAATGTCGTAACAACTCCGCCCCATTGACG
CAAATGGGCGGTAGGCGTGTACGGTGGGAGGTCTATATAAGCAGAGCTCTCTGGCTAACTAGAGAACCCA
CTGCTTACTGGCTTATCGAAATTAATACGACTCACTATAGGGAGACCCAAGCTGGCTAGCGTTTAAACGG
GCCCTCTAGACCCGGGGAGAAGCCTTACAAATGCCCAGAATGTGGAAAGAGTTTTAGCTCTAAGAAAGCA
CTCACAGAACACCAGAGAACACATACCGGTGGATCCTCTGCACAGTAGTAAGCTTAAGTTTAAACCGCTG
ATCAGCCTCGACTGTGCCTTCTAGTTGCCAGCCATCTGTTGTTTGCCCCTCCCCCGTGCCTTCCTTGACC
CTGGAAGGTGCCACTCCCACTGTCCTTTCCTAATAAAATGAGGAAATTGCATCGCATTGTCTGAGTAGGT
GTCATTCTATTCTGGGGGGTGGGGTGGGGCAGGACAGCAAGGGGGAGGATTGGGAAGACAATAGCAGGCA
TGCTGGGGATGCGGTGGGCTCTATGGCTTCTGAGGCGGAAAGAACCAGCTGGGGCTCTAGGGGGTATCCC
C
[124 nt withheld, positions 1332-1455]
C
[91 nt withheld, positions 1457-1547]
A
[49 nt withheld, positions 1549-1597]
CCTTTGACGTTGGAGTCCACGTTCTTT
[37 nt withheld, positions 1625-1661]
ACCCTATCTCGGTCTATTCTTTTGATTTATAAGGGATTTTGCCGATTTCGGCCTATTGGTTAAAAAATGA
GCTGATTTAACAAAAATTTAACGCGAATTAATTCTGTGGAATGTGTGTCAGTTAGGGTGTGGAAAGTCCC
CAGGCTCCCCAGCAGGCAGAAGTATGCAAAGCATGCATCTCAATTAGTCAGCAACCAGGTGTGGAAAGTC
CCCAGGCTCCCCAGCAGGCAGAAGTATGCAAAGCATGCATCTCAATTAGTCAGCAACCATAGTCCCGCCC
CTAACTCCGCCCATCCCGCCCCTAACTCCGCCCAGTTCCGCCCATTCTCCGCCCCATGGCTGACTAATTT
TTTTTATTTATGCAGAGGCCGAGGCCGCCTCTGCCTCTGAGCTATTCCAGAAGTAGTGAGGAGGCTTTTT
TGGAGGCCTAGGCTTTTGCAAAAAGCTCCCGGCCGGGAGCTTGTATATCCATTTTCGGATCTGATCAAGA
GACAGGATGAGGATCGTTTCGCATGATTGAACAAGATGGATTGCACGCAGGTTCTCCGGCCGCTTGGGTG
GAGAGGCTATTCGGCTATGACTGGGCACAACAGACAATCGGCTGCTCTGATGCCGCCGTGTTCCGGCTGT
CAGCGCAGGGGCGCCCGGTTCTTTTTGTCAAGACCGACCTGTCCGGTGCCCTGAATGAACTGCAGGACGA
GGCAGCGCGGCTATCGTGGCTGGCCACGACGGGCGTTCCTTGCGCAGCTGTGCTCGACGTTGTCACTGAA
GCGGGAAGGGACTGGCTGCTATTGGGCGAAGTGCCGGGGCAGGATCTCCTGTCATCTCACCTTGCTCCTG
CCGAGAAAGTATCCATCATGGCTGATGCAATGCGGCGGCTGCATACGCTTGATCCGGCTACCTGCCCATT
CGACCACCAAGCGAAACATCGCATCGAGCGAGCACGTACTCGGATGGAAGCCGGTCTTGTCGATCAGGAT
GATCTGGACGAAGAGCATCAGGGGCTCGCGCCAGCCGAACTGTTCGCCAGGCTCAAGGCGCGCATGCCCG
ACGGCGAGGATCTCGTCGTGACCCATGGCGATGCCTGCTTGCCGAATATCATGGTGGAAAATGGCCGCTT
TTCTGGATTCATCGACTGTGGCCGGCTGGGTGTGGCGGACCGCTATCAGGACATAGCGTTGGCTACCCGT
GATATTGCTGAAGAGCTTGGCGGCGAATGGGCTGACCGCTTCCTCGTGCTTTACGGTATCGCCGCTCCCG
ATTCGCAGCGCATCGCCTTCTATCGCCTTCTTGACGAGTTCTTCTGAGCGGGACTCTGGGGTTCGAAATG
ACCGACCAAGCGACGCCCAACCTGCCATCACGAGATTTCGATTCCACCGCCGCCTTCTATGAAAGGTTGG
GCTTCGGAATCGTTTTCCGGGACGCCGGCTGGATGATCCTCCAGCGCGGGGATCTCATGCTGGAGTTCTT
CGCCCACCCCAACTTGTTTATTGCAGCTTATAATGGTTACAAATAAAGCAATAGCATCACAAATTTCACA
AATAAAGCATTTTTTTCACTGCATTCTAGTTGTGGTTTGTCCAAACTCATCAATGTATCTTATCATGTCT
GTATACCGTCGACCTCTAGCTAGAGCTTGGCGTAATCATGGTCATAGCTGTTTCCTGTGTGAAATTGTTA
TCCGCTCACAATTCCACACAACATACGAGCCGGAAGCATAAAGTGTAAAGCCTGGGGTGCCTAATGAGTG
AGCTAACTCACATTAATTGCGTTGCGCTCACTGCCCGCTTTCCAGTCGGGAAACCTGTCGTGCCAGCTGC
ATTAATGAATCGGCCAACGCGCGGGGAGAGGCGGTTTGCGTATTGGGCGCTCTTCCGCTTCCTCGCTCAC
TGACTCGCTGCGCTCGGTCGTTCGGCTGCGGCGAGCGGTATCAGCTCACTCAAAGGCGGTAATACGGTTA
TCCACAGAATCAGGGGATAACGCAGGAAAGAACATGTGAGCAAAAGGCCAGCAAAAGGCCAGGAACCGTA
AAAAGGCCGCGTTGCTGGCGTTTTTCCATAGGCTCCGCCCCCCTGACGAGCATCACAAAAATCGACGCTC
AAGTCAGAGGTGGCGAAACCCGACAGGACTATAAAGATACCAGGCGTTTCCCCCTGGAAGCTCCCTCGTG
CGCTCTCCTGTTCCGACCCTGCCGCTTACCGGATACCTGTCCGCCTTTCTCCCTTCGGGAAGCGTGGCGC
TTTCTCATAGCTCACGCTGTAGGTATCTCAGTTCGGTGTAGGTCGTTCGCTCCAAGCTGGGCTGTGTGCA
CGAACCCCCCGTTCAGCCCGACCGCTGCGCCTTATCCGGTAACTATCGTCTTGAGTCCAACCCGGTAAGA
CACGACTTATCGCCACTGGCAGCAGCCACTGGTAACAGGATTAGCAGAGCGAGGTATGTAGGCGGTGCTA
CAGAGTTCTTGAAGTGGTGGCCTAACTACGGCTACACTAGAAGAACAGTATTTGGTATCTGCGCTCTGCT
GAAGCCAGTTACCTTCGGAAAAAGAGTTGGTAGCTCTTGATCCGGCAAACAAACCACCGCTGGTAGCGGT
TTTTTTGTTTGCAAGCAGCAGATTACGCGCAGAAAAAAAGGATCTCAAGAAGATCCTTTGATCTTTTCTA
CGGGGTCTGACGCTCAGTGGAACGAAAACTCACGTTAAGGGATTTTGGTCATGAGATTATCAAAAAGGAT
CTTCACCTAGATCCTTTTAAATTAAAAATGAAGTTTTAAATCAATCTAAAGTATATATGAGTAAACTTGG
TCTGACAGTTACCAATGCTTAATCAGTGAGGCACCTATCTCAGCGATCTGTCTATTTCGTTCATCCATAG
TTGCCTGACTCCCCGTCGTGTAGATAACTACGATACGGGAGGGCTTACCATCTGGCCCCAGTGCTGCAAT
GATACCGCGAGACCCACGCTCACCGGCTCCAGATTTATCAGCAATAAACCAGCCAGCCGGAAGGGCCGAG
CGCAGAAGTGGTCCTGCAACTTTATCCGCCTCCATCCAGTCTATTAATTGTTGCCGGGAAGCTAGAGTAA
GTAGTTCGCCAGTTAATAGTTTGCGCAACGTTGTTGCCATTGCTACAGGCATCGTGGTGTCACGCTCGTC
GTTTGGTATGGCTTCATTCAGCTCCGGTTCCCAACGATCAAGGCGAGTTACATGATCCCCCATGTTGTGC
AAAAAAGCGGTTAGCTCCTTCGGTCCTCCGATCGTTGTCAGAAGTAAGTTGGCCGCAGTGTTATCACTCA
TGGTTATGGCAGCACTGCATAATTCTCTTACTGTCATGCCATCCGTAAGATGCTTTTCTGTGACTGGTGA
GTACTCAACCAAGTCATTCTGAGAATAGTGTATGCGGCGACCGAGTTGCTCTTGCCCGGCGTCAATACGG
GATAATACCGCGCCACATAGCAGAACTTTAAAAGTGCTCATCATTGGAAAACGTTCTTCGGGGCGAAAAC
TCTCAAGGATCTTACCGCTGTTGAGATCCAGTTCGATGTAACCCACTCGTGCACCCAACTGATCTTCAGC
ATCTTTTACTTTCACCAGCGTTTCTGGGTGAGCAAAAACAGGAAGGCAAAATGCCGCAAAAAAGGGAATA
AGGGCGACACGGAAATGTTGAATACTCATACTCTTCCTTTTTCAATATTATTGAAGCATTTATCAGGGTT
ATTGTCTCATGAGCGGATACATATTTGAATGTATTTAGAAAAATAAACAAATAGGGGTTCCGCGCACATT
TCCCCGAAAAGTGCCACCTGACGTC
Features (pLannotate 1.2.2; 20 found; start..end, strand, type, name):
     28..80      -  misc_feature   bom (fragment): basis of mobility region from pBR322
    235..614     +  enhancer       CMV enhancer: human cytomegalovirus immediate early enhancer
    615..818     +  promoter       CMV promoter: human cytomegalovirus (CMV) immediate early promoter
    814..847     +  LTR            5' LTR (truncated) (fragment): truncated 5' long terminal repeat (LTR) from HIV-1
    863..881     +  promoter       T7 promoter: promoter for bacteriophage T7 RNA polymerase
    927..1010    +  CDS            ZSCAN23 (fragment): ZSC23_HUMAN - Also known as ZNF390, ZNF453. Experimental evidence at protein level: Swiss-Prot protein existence level 1. May be involved in transcriptional regulation. From Homo sapiens (Human).
   1062..1286    +  polyA_signal   bGH poly(A) signal: bovine growth hormone polyadenylation signal
   1290..1311    +  promoter       SV40 promoter (fragment): SV40 enhancer and early promoter
   1332..1760    +  rep_origin     f1 ori (sequence partly withheld): f1 bacteriophage origin of replication; arrow indicates direction of (+) strand synthesis
   1774..2103    +  promoter       SV40 promoter: SV40 enhancer and early promoter
   2174..2965    +  CDS            neo: KKA2_KLEPN - Also known as kan, nptII. Experimental evidence at protein level: Swiss-Prot protein existence level 1. Resistance to kanamycin, neomycin, paromomycin, ribostamycin, butirosin and gentamicin B. From Klebsiella pneumoniae.
   2989..3147    +  CDS            ble (fragment): BLE_KLEPN - Experimental evidence at protein level: Swiss-Prot protein existence level 1. Binding protein with a strong affinity to the bleomycin family of antibiotics. Binds to CL990; an antimitotic-antibiotic compound. From Klebsiella pneumoniae.
   3142..3263    +  polyA_signal   SV40 poly(A) signal: SV40 polyadenylation signal
   3336..3352    -  protein_bind   lac operator: The lac repressor binds to the lac operator to inhibit transcription in E. coli. This inhibition can be relieved by adding lactose or isopropyl-β-D-thiogalactopyranoside (IPTG). lac repressor encoded by lacI
   3360..3390    -  promoter       lac promoter: promoter for the E. coli lac operon
   3405..3426    -  protein_bind   CAP binding site: CAP binding activates transcription in the presence of cAMP. E. coli catabolite activator protein
   3439..3531    -  CDS            lacI (fragment): lac repressor; lacI; The lac repressor binds to the lac operator to inhibit transcription in E. coli. This inhibition can be relieved by adding lactose or isopropyl-β-D-thiogalactopyranoside (IPTG).
   3714..4299    -  rep_origin     ori: high-copy-number ColE1/pMB1/pBR322/pUC origin of replication
   4470..5330    -  CDS            AmpR: β-lactamase; bla; confers resistance to ampicillin, carbenicillin, and related antibiotics
   5331..5435    -  promoter       AmpR promoter: bla
