[The description below was written by a language model from this plasmid's Addgene catalogue record and pLannotate feature annotations shown in this document.]
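Description:
pc3XB-ZF90 is a module plasmid from the Zinc Finger Consortium Modular Assembly Kit v1.0, a set of standardized reagents for building zinc finger nucleases by modular assembly. Its backbone, pc3XB, is a modified version of the pcDNA3 mammalian expression vector. It carries a roughly 90 bp insert encoding a single engineered zinc finger, ZF90. This finger derives from the Barbas module set and is designated to recognise the DNA triplet CAC. The insert lies between XbaI and BamHI sites, both of which are retained. That arrangement fits the kit's purpose of excising individual finger units and joining them into multi-finger arrays, although the record does not spell out the assembly scheme. The automated annotation labels the insert as a fragment of the human ZSCAN23 gene. This most likely reflects sequence similarity among C2H2 zinc finger frameworks rather than the true origin of the module.

The finger sequence sits downstream of the CMV immediate early enhancer and promoter and a T7 promoter, which also serves as the sequencing primer site, and is followed by the bovine growth hormone polyadenylation signal. A separate cassette places the neomycin phosphotransferase gene under the SV40 early promoter with an SV40 polyadenylation signal, allowing G418 selection in mammalian cells. In E. coli the plasmid is maintained at high copy by a ColE1/pUC-type origin and selected with ampicillin through the β-lactamase gene. An f1 origin is also present and permits production of single-stranded DNA. Other short hits in the table (HIV-1 LTR, ble, lacI and lac promoter/operator fragments) appear to be backbone remnants with no stated function.
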