>Addgene plasmid #13224 | pc3XB-ZF90 | addgene partial sequence | sequence record 19608 | CMV-F 5'-CGCAAATGGGCGGTAGGCGTG-3'
AGCTCTCTGGCTACTAGAGAACCACTGCTTACTGGCTTATCGAAATTAATACGACTCACTATAGGGAGAC
CCAAGCTGGCTAGCGTTTAAACGGGCCCTCTAGACCCGGGGAGAAGCCTTACAAATGCCCAGAATGTGGA
AAGAGTTTTAGCTCTAAGAAAGCACTCACAGAACACCAGAGAACACATACCGGTGGATCCTCTGCACAGT
AGTAAGCTTAAGTTTAAACCGCTGATCAGCCTCGACTGTGCCTTCTAGTTGCCAGCCATCTGTTGTTTGC
CCCTCCCCCGTGCCTTCCTTGACCCTGGAAGGTGCCACTCCCACTGTCCTTTCCTAATAAAATGAGGAAA
TTGCATCGCATTGTCTGAGTAGGTGTCATTCTATTCTGGGGGGTGGGGTGGGGCAGGACAGCAAGGGGGA
GGATTGGGAAGACAATAGCAGGCATGCTGGGGATGCGGTGGGCTCTATGGCTTCTGAGGCGGAAAGAACC
AGCTGGGGCTCTAGGGGGTATCCCC
[124 nt withheld, positions 516-639]
CGCCG
