Addgene plasmid #13224: pc3XB-ZF90
Depositing lab: Daniel Voytas. Depositing organization: Iowa State University. Publication: Standardized reagents and protocols for engineering zinc finger nucleases by modular assembly. Wright DA, Thibodeau-Beganny S, Sander JD, Winfrey RJ, Hirsh AS, Eichtinger M, Fu F, Porteus MH, Dobbs D, Voytas DF, Joung JK. Nat Protoc. 2006;1(3):1637-52. doi: 10.1038/nprot.2006.259 PubMed 17406455.
Backbone
  Vector backbone: pc3XB
  Backbone manufacturer: Modified Invitrogen pcDNA3
  Backbone size w/o insert (bp): 5400
  Vector type: Mammalian Expression
  Selectable markers: Neomycin (select with G418)
Growth in bacteria
  Bacterial resistance: Ampicillin, 100 μg/mL
  Growth temperature: 37°C
  Growth strain: XL1 Blue
  Copy number: High Copy
Gene/Insert
  Gene/Insert name: ZF90
  Insert size (bp): 90
  Cloning method: Restriction Enzyme; 5′ cloning site XbaI (not destroyed); 3′ cloning site BamHI (not destroyed)
  Sequencing primers: 5′ T7
Terms and licenses: Academic/Nonprofit Terms; Industry Terms: Not Available to Industry
Depositor comments: Part of the Zinc Finger Consortium Modular Assembly Kit v1.0. Finger protein sequence: PGEKPYKCPECGKSFSSKKALTEHQRTH. Target DNA sequence: CAC. This zinc finger is derived from the Barbas module set.
How to cite: pc3XB-ZF90 was a gift from Daniel Voytas (Addgene plasmid # 13224 ; http://n2t.net/addgene:13224 ; RRID:Addgene_13224)
